Addgene plasmid #189905: p663-UBC-miniTurbo-V5-ERN2_IDG-K
Purpose: Gateway destination clone of ERN2 (human) tagged with N-terminal miniTurbo-V5 for generating protein-proximity networks using proximity-dependent biotinylation proteomics
Depositing lab: Ben Major. Depositing organization: Washington University in Saint Louis.
Backbone
  Vector backbone: pDest663
  Backbone manufacturer: PEL
  Backbone size w/o insert (bp): 9019
  Vector type: Mammalian Expression, Lentiviral ; Gateway Destination
  Selectable markers: Puromycin
Growth in bacteria
  Bacterial resistance: Ampicillin, 100 μg/mL
  Growth temperature: 30°C
  Growth strain: NEB Stable
  Copy number: Low Copy
Gene/Insert
  Gene/Insert name: ERN2 (alt names: miniTurbo-V5-ERN2; miniTurbo-V5)
  Species: H. sapiens (human)
  Entrez Gene: ERN2 (a.k.a. IRE1-BETA, IRE1b, IRE2p, hIRE2p)
  Promoter: Ubiquitin
  Tag / fusion protein: miniTurbo-V5 (N terminal on insert)
  Cloning method: Gateway Cloning
  Sequencing primers: 5′ TGAAGCTCCGGTTTTGAACT; 3′ AATAGACCCGTGAAGCTGATC
Terms and licenses: Academic/Nonprofit Terms; Industry Terms: Not Available to Industry
Depositor comments: These plasmids were generated as part of the Illuminating the Druggable Genome (IDG) program sponsored by the NIH Common Fund. The goal of this program is to identify, gather, and distribute information and resources for proteins that currently are not well-studied yet belong to commonly drug-targeted protein families: protein kinases, non-olfactory G-protein coupled receptors (GPCRs), and ion channels. The IDG program is designed to develop fundamental research tools for understudied proteins, elucidate their function, and disseminate the IDG-related resources and data to the greater scientific community. These lentiviral gateway destination plasmids were generated, as part of the Kinase-Data and Resource Generating Center (DRGC), using the single fragment or multisite gateway cloning technology. They were used for generating proteomics-based protein-interaction and protein-proximity networks that can be accessed through the kinase-DRGC website https://darkkinome.org/. Each plasmid has either an N- or C-terminal fusion protein (Flag/ V5/V5-miniTurbo/V5-TurboID/miniTurbo-V5/TurboID-V5) tagged understudied kinase driven under either a CMV or Ubiquitin (UBC) promoter. All inserts in the pENTR plasmids used to generate the deposited destination plasmids were end-sequenced and insert size validated prior to multi-site gateway cloning. The combined insert size of the single fragment or three fragment destination plasmids were confirmed by restriction digestion (BsrGI, and EcoRV for pDest667; BsrGI, EcoRV, and BstZ17I for pDest663; and BsrGI for pHAGE) and all plasmids were partially sequenced to ensure in-frame ORFs and fusion tags.
How to cite: p663-UBC-miniTurbo-V5-ERN2_IDG-K was a gift from Ben Major (Addgene plasmid # 189905 ; http://n2t.net/addgene:189905 ; RRID:Addgene_189905)
