[The description below was written by a language model from this plasmid's Addgene catalogue record and pLannotate feature annotations shown in this document.]
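Description:
p663-UBC-miniTurbo-V5-ERN2_IDG-K is a lentiviral mammalian expression plasmid built on the pDest663 Gateway destination backbone, with a sequenced length of about 12.2 kb. In bacteria it is maintained through a ColE1/pUC-type origin and an ampicillin resistance gene; the catalogue lists it as low copy even though the annotated origin is of the high-copy class. An f1 origin, an SV40 origin and lac/lacZα remnants flanked by T3 and T7 promoters are also carried over from the backbone. The viral portion has an RSV promoter driving a truncated HIV-1 5′ LTR, followed by the Ψ packaging signal, a gag fragment, the RRE for Rev-dependent RNA export and the cPPT/CTS. A second truncated LTR and an SV40 polyadenylation signal lie downstream. This layout resembles Tat-independent, third-generation-style transfer vectors, in which packaging functions are supplied in trans.

The payload was assembled by multisite Gateway recombination, which left attB4, attB5, attB1 and attB2 scars between the modules. A human ubiquitin C promoter drives the miniTurbo biotin ligase fused, through a V5 epitope according to the catalogue (V5 is not separately annotated in the feature table), to the N-terminus of human ERN2 (IRE1β). A WPRE follows the open reading frame to enhance transcript expression. A separate mouse PGK promoter then drives puromycin N-acetyltransferase for selecting transduced cells. The plasmid was made within the Illuminating the Druggable Genome program's work on understudied kinases. It is intended for proximity-dependent biotinylation proteomics, in which miniTurbo biotinylates proteins near ERN2 so that they can be captured and identified to map its protein-proximity network.
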