Features (pLannotate 1.2.2; 32 found; start..end, strand, type, name):
     26..130     +  promoter       AmpR promoter: bla
    131..991     +  CDS            AmpR: β-lactamase; bla; confers resistance to ampicillin, carbenicillin, and related antibiotics
   1162..1750    +  rep_origin     ori: high-copy-number ColE1/pMB1/pBR322/pUC origin of replication
   1933..2025    +  CDS            lacI (fragment): lac repressor; lacI; The lac repressor binds to the lac operator to inhibit transcription in E. coli. This inhibition can be relieved by adding lactose or isopropyl-β-D-thiogalactopyranoside (IPTG).
   2038..2059    +  protein_bind   CAP binding site: CAP binding activates transcription in the presence of cAMP. E. coli catabolite activator protein
   2074..2104    +  promoter       lac promoter: promoter for the E. coli lac operon
   2108..2130    +  protein_bind   lac operator (fragment): The lac repressor binds to the lac operator to inhibit transcription in E. coli. This inhibition can be relieved by adding lactose or isopropyl-β-D-thiogalactopyranoside (IPTG). lac repressor encoded by lacI
   2173..2191    +  promoter       T3 promoter: promoter for bacteriophage T3 RNA polymerase
   2219..2445    +  promoter       RSV promoter: Rous sarcoma virus enhancer/promoter
   2446..2626    +  LTR            5' LTR (truncated): truncated 5' long terminal repeat (LTR) from HIV-1
   2673..2798    +  misc_feature   HIV-1 Ψ: packaging signal of human immunodeficiency virus type 1
   2782..3145    +  CDS            HIV-1 gag (fragment): gag protein from human immunodeficiency virus 1; gag
   3291..3524    +  misc_feature   RRE: The Rev response element (RRE) of HIV-1 allows for Rev-dependent mRNA export from the nucleus to the cytoplasm.
   3901..4001    +  CDS            Rev (fragment): human immunodeficiency virus 1 (HIV-1) Rev protein; rev; enhances nuclear export of unspliced and incompletely spliced viral mRNAs
   4020..4136    +  misc_feature   cPPT/CTS: central polypurine tract and central termination sequence of HIV-1
   4170..4190    +  protein_bind   attB4: mutant version of attB; core recombination site for the Gateway® BP reaction BP Clonase™
   4190..5401    +  promoter       UbC promoter: human ubiquitin C promoter
   5405..5423    -  protein_bind   attB5 (fragment): mutant version of attB; core recombination site for the Gateway® BP reaction BP Clonase™
   5438..6208    +  CDS            miniTurbo: N-terminally truncated mutant of the E. coli biotin ligase BioID engineered for improved catalytic efficiency (Branon et al., 2018)
   6257..6281    +  protein_bind   attB1: mutant version of attB; recombination site for the Gateway® BP reaction BP Clonase™
   6290..9067    +  CDS            ERN2: ERN2_HUMAN - Also known as IRE2 From Homo sapiens (Human).
   9072..9096    -  protein_bind   attB2: mutant version of attB; recombination site for the Gateway® BP reaction BP Clonase™
   9126..9714    +  misc_feature   WPRE: woodchuck hepatitis virus posttranscriptional regulatory element
   9728..10227   +  promoter       PGK promoter: mouse phosphoglycerate kinase 1 promoter
  10248..10847   +  CDS            PuroR: puromycin N-acetyltransferase; pac from Streptomyces alboniger; confers resistance to puromycin
  10915..11052   +  CDS            nef (fragment): NEF_HV1LA - Experimental evidence at protein level: Swiss-Prot protein existence level 1. Extracellular Nef protein targets CD4(+) T-lymphocytes for apoptosis by interacting with CXCR4 surface receptors. From Human immunodeficiency virus type 1 group M subtype B (isolate Lai) (HIV-1).
  11038..11218   +  LTR            5' LTR (truncated): truncated 5' long terminal repeat (LTR) from HIV-1
  11290..11411   +  polyA_signal   SV40 poly(A) signal: SV40 polyadenylation signal
  11451..11586   +  rep_origin     SV40 ori: SV40 origin of replication
  11607..11625   -  promoter       T7 promoter: promoter for bacteriophage T7 RNA polymerase
  11633..11788   +  CDS            lacZα (fragment): LacZα fragment of β-galactosidase; lacZ fragment
  11793..12221   +  rep_origin     f1 ori (sequence partly withheld): f1 bacteriophage origin of replication; arrow indicates direction of (+) strand synthesis
>Addgene plasmid #189905 | p663-UBC-miniTurbo-V5-ERN2_IDG-K | depositor full sequence | sequence record 367659 | p663-UBC-miniTurbo-V5-ERN2_IDG-K sequence 12248 bps
AGGTGGCACTTTTCGGGGAAATGTGCGCGGAACCCCTATTTGTTTATTTTTCTAAATACATTCAAATATG
TATCCGCTCATGAGACAATAACCCTGATAAATGCTTCAATAATATTGAAAAAGGAAGAGTATGAGTATTC
AACATTTCCGTGTCGCCCTTATTCCCTTTTTTGCGGCATTTTGCCTTCCTGTTTTTGCTCACCCAGAAAC
GCTGGTGAAAGTAAAAGATGCTGAAGATCAGTTGGGTGCACGAGTGGGTTACATCGAACTGGATCTCAAC
AGCGGTAAGATCCTTGAGAGTTTTCGCCCCGAAGAACGTTTTCCAATGATGAGCACTTTTAAAGTTCTGC
TATGTGGCGCGGTATTATCCCGTATTGACGCCGGGCAAGAGCAACTCGGTCGCCGCATACACTATTCTCA
GAATGACTTGGTTGAGTACTCACCAGTCACAGAAAAGCATCTTACGGATGGCATGACAGTAAGAGAATTA
TGCAGTGCTGCCATAACCATGAGTGATAACACTGCGGCCAACTTACTTCTGACAACGATCGGAGGACCGA
AGGAGCTAACCGCTTTTTTGCACAACATGGGGGATCATGTAACTCGCCTTGATCGTTGGGAACCGGAGCT
GAATGAAGCCATACCAAACGACGAGCGTGACACCACGATGCCTGTAGCAATGGCAACAACGTTGCGCAAA
CTATTAACTGGCGAACTACTTACTCTAGCTTCCCGGCAACAATTAATAGACTGGATGGAGGCGGATAAAG
TTGCAGGACCACTTCTGCGCTCGGCCCTTCCGGCTGGCTGGTTTATTGCTGATAAATCTGGAGCCGGTGA
GCGTGGGTCTCGCGGTATCATTGCAGCACTGGGGCCAGATGGTAAGCCCTCCCGTATCGTAGTTATCTAC
ACGACGGGGAGTCAGGCAACTATGGATGAACGAAATAGACAGATCGCTGAGATAGGTGCCTCACTGATTA
AGCATTGGTAACTGTCAGACCAAGTTTACTCATATATACTTTAGATTGATTTAAAACTTCATTTTTAATT
TAAAAGGATCTAGGTGAAGATCCTTTTTGATAATCTCATGACCAAAATCCCTTAACGTGAGTTTTCGTTC
CACTGAGCGTCAGACCCCGTAGAAAAGATCAAAGGATCTTCTTGAGATCCTTTTTTTCTGCGCGTAATCT
GCTGCTTGCAAACAAAAAAACCACCGCTACCAGCGGTGGTTTGTTTGCCGGATCAAGAGCTACCAACTCT
TTTTCCGAAGGTAACTGGCTTCAGCAGAGCGCAGATACCAAATACTGTTCTTCTAGTGTAGCCGTAGTTA
GGCCACCACTTCAAGAACTCTGTAGCACCGCCTACATACCTCGCTCTGCTAATCCTGTTACCAGTGGCTG
CTGCCAGTGGCGATAAGTCGTGTCTTACCGGGTTGGACTCAAGACGATAGTTACCGGATAAGGCGCAGCG
GTCGGGCTGAACGGGGGGTTCGTGCACACAGCCCAGCTTGGAGCGAACGACCTACACCGAACTGAGATAC
CTACAGCGTGAGCTATGAGAAAGCGCCACGCTTCCCGAAGGGAGAAAGGCGGACAGGTATCCGGTAAGCG
GCAGGGTCGGAACAGGAGAGCGCACGAGGGAGCTTCCAGGGGGAAACGCCTGGTATCTTTATAGTCCTGT
CGGGTTTCGCCACCTCTGACTTGAGCGTCGATTTTTGTGATGCTCGTCAGGGGGGCGGAGCCTATGGAAA
AACGCCAGCAACGCGGCCTTTTTACGGTTCCTGGCCTTTTGCTGGCCTTTTGCTCACATGTTCTTTCCTG
CGTTATCCCCTGATTCTGTGGATAACCGTATTACCGCCTTTGAGTGAGCTGATACCGCTCGCCGCAGCCG
AACGACCGAGCGCAGCGAGTCAGTGAGCGAGGAAGCGGAAGAGCGCCCAATACGCAAACCGCCTCTCCCC
GCGCGTTGGCCGATTCATTAATGCAGCTGGCACGACAGGTTTCCCGACTGGAAAGCGGGCAGTGAGCGCA
ACGCAATTAATGTGAGTTAGCTCACTCATTAGGCACCCCAGGCTTTACACTTTATGCTTCCGGCTCGTAT
GTTGTGTGGAATTGTGAGCGGATAACAATTTCACACAGGAAACAGCTATGACCATGATTACGCCAAGCGC
GCAATTAACCCTCACTAAAGGGAACAAAAGCTGGAGCTGCAAGCTTAATGTAGTCTTATGCAATACTCTT
GTAGTCTTGCAACATGGTAACGATGAGTTAGCAACATGCCTTACAAGGAGAGAAAAAGCACCGTGCATGC
CGATTGGTGGAAGTAAGGTGGTACGATCGTGCCTTATTAGGAAGGCAACAGACGGGTCTGACATGGATTG
GACGAACCACTGAATTGCCGCATTGCAGAGATATTGTATTTAAGTGCCTAGCTCGATACATAAACGGGTC
TCTCTGGTTAGACCAGATCTGAGCCTGGGAGCTCTCTGGCTAACTAGGGAACCCACTGCTTAAGCCTCAA
TAAAGCTTGCCTTGAGTGCTTCAAGTAGTGTGTGCCCGTCTGTTGTGTGACTCTGGTAACTAGAGATCCC
TCAGACCCTTTTAGTCAGTGTGGAAAATCTCTAGCAGTGGCGCCCGAACAGGGACTTGAAAGCGAAAGGG
AAACCAGAGGAGCTCTCTCGACGCAGGACTCGGCTTGCTGAAGCGCGCACGGCAAGAGGCGAGGGGCGGC
GACTGGTGAGTACGCCAAAAATTTTGACTAGCGGAGGCTAGAAGGAGAGAGATGGGTGCGAGAGCGTCAG
TATTAAGCGGGGGAGAATTAGATCGCGATGGGAAAAAATTCGGTTAAGGCCAGGGGGAAAGAAAAAATAT
AAATTAAAACATATAGTATGGGCAAGCAGGGAGCTAGAACGATTCGCAGTTAATCCTGGCCTGTTAGAAA
CATCAGAAGGCTGTAGACAAATACTGGGACAGCTACAACCATCCCTTCAGACAGGATCAGAAGAACTTAG
ATCATTATATAATACAGTAGCAACCCTCTATTGTGTGCATCAAAGGATAGAGATAAAAGACACCAAGGAA
GCTTTAGACAAGATAGAGGAAGAGCAAAACAAAAGTAAGACCACCGCACAGCAAGCGGCCGCTGATCTTC
AGACCTGGAGGAGGAGATATGAGGGACAATTGGAGAAGTGAATTATATAAATATAAAGTAGTAAAAATTG
AACCATTAGGAGTAGCACCCACCAAGGCAAAGAGAAGAGTGGTGCAGAGAGAAAAAAGAGCAGTGGGAAT
AGGAGCTTTGTTCCTTGGGTTCTTGGGAGCAGCAGGAAGCACTATGGGCGCAGCGTCAATGACGCTGACG
GTACAGGCCAGACAATTATTGTCTGGTATAGTGCAGCAGCAGAACAATTTGCTGAGGGCTATTGAGGCGC
AACAGCATCTGTTGCAACTCACAGTCTGGGGCATCAAGCAGCTCCAGGCAAGAATCCTGGCTGTGGAAAG
ATACCTAAAGGATCAACAGCTCCTGGGGATTTGGGGTTGCTCTGGAAAACTCATTTGCACCACTGCTGTG
CCTTGGAATGCTAGTTGGAGTAATAAATCTCTGGAACAGATTTGGAATCACACGACCTGGATGGAGTGGG
ACAGAGAAATTAACAATTACACAAGCTTAATACACTCCTTAATTGAAGAATCGCAAAACCAGCAAGAAAA
GAATGAACAAGAATTATTGGAATTAGATAAATGGGCAAGTTTGTGGAATTGGTTTAACATAACAAATTGG
CTGTGGTATATAAAATTATTCATAATGATAGTAGGAGGCTTGGTAGGTTTAAGAATAGTTTTTGCTGTAC
TTTCTATAGTGAATAGAGTTAGGCAGGGATATTCACCATTATCGTTTCAGACCCACCTCCCAACCCCGAG
GGGACCCGACAGGCCCGAAGGAATAGAAGAAGAAGGTGGAGAGAGAGACAGAGACAGATCCATTCGATTA
GTGAACGGATCTCGACGGTATCGGTTAACTTTTAAAAGAAAAGGGGGGATTGGGGGGTACAGTGCAGGGG
AAAGAATAGTAGACATAATAGCAACAGACATACAAACTAAAGAATTACAAAAACAAATTACAAAATTCAA
AATTTTATCGTCCAGTGTGGTGGAATTCTGCAGATATCACAACTTTGTATAGAAAAGTTGGCCTCCGCGC
CGGGTTTTGGCGCCTCCCGCGGGCGCCCCCCTCCTCACGGCGAGCGCTGCCACGTCAGACGAAGGGCGCA
GCGAGCGTCCTGATCCTTCCGCCCGGACGCTCAGGACAGCGGCCCGCTGCTCATAAGACTCGGCCTTAGA
ACCCCAGTATCAGCAGAAGGACATTTTAGGACGGGACTTGGGTGACTCTAGGGCACTGGTTTTCTTTCCA
GAGAGCGGAACAGGCGAGGAAAAGTAGTCCCTTCTCGGCGATTCTGCGGAGGGATCTCCGTGGGGCGGTG
AACGCCGATGATTATATAAGGACGCGCCGGGTGTGGCACAGCTAGTTCCGTCGCAGCCGGGATTTGGGTC
GCGGTTCTTGTTTGTGGATCGCTGTGATCGTCACTTGGTGAGTAGCGGGCTGCTGGGCTGGCCGGGGCTT
TCGTGGCCGCCGGGCCGCTCGGTGGGACGGAAGCGTGTGGAGAGACCGCCAAGGGCTGTAGTCTGGGTCC
GCGAGCAAGGTTGCCCTGAACTGGGGGTTGGGGGGAGCGCAGCAAAATGGCGGCTGTTCCCGAGTCTTGA
ATGGAAGACGCTTGTGAGGCGGGCTGTGAGGTCGTTGAAACAAGGTGGGGGGCATGGTGGGCGGCAAGAA
CCCAAGGTCTTGAGGCCTTCGCTAATGCGGGAAAGCTCTTATTCGGGTGAGATGGGCTGGGGCACCATCT
GGGGACCCTGACGTGAAGTTTGTCACTGACTGGAGAACTCGGTTTGTCGTCTGTTGCGGGGGCGGCAGTT
ATGGCGGTGCCGTTGGGCAGTGCACCCGTACCTTTGGGAGCGCGCGCCCTCGTCGTGTCGTGACGTCACC
CGTTCTGTTGGCTTATAATGCAGGGTGGGGCCACCTGCCGGTAGGTGTGCGGTAGGCTTTTCTCCGTCGC
AGGACGCAGGGTTCGGGCCTAGGGTAGGCTCTCCTGAATCGACAGGCGCCGGACCTCTGGTGAGGGGAGG
GATAAGTGAGGCGTCAGTTTCTTTGGTCGGTTTTATGTACCTATCTTCTTAAGTAGCTGAAGCTCCGGTT
TTGAACTATGCGCTCGGGGTTGGCGAGTGTGTTTTGTGAAGTTTTTTAGGCACCTTTTGAAATGTAATCA
TTTGGGTCAATATGTAATTTTCAGTGTTAGACTAGTAAATTGTCCGCTAAATTCTGGCCGTTTTTGGCTT
TTTTGTTAGACGGCCAACTTTTGTATACAAAGTGGGCCACCATGGGAATCCCGCTGCTGAACGCTAAACA
GATTCTGGGACAGCTGGACGGCGGGAGCGTGGCAGTCCTGCCTGTGGTCGACTCCACCAATCAGTACCTG
CTGGATCGAATCGGCGAGCTGAAGAGTGGGGATGCTTGCATTGCAGAATATCAGCAGGCAGGGAGAGGAA
GCAGAGGGAGGAAATGGTTCTCTCCTTTTGGAGCTAACCTGTACCTGAGTATGTTTTGGCGCCTGAAGCG
GGGACCAGCAGCAATCGGCCTGGGCCCGGTCATCGGAATTGTCATGGCAGAAGCGCTGCGAAAGCTGGGA
GCAGACAAGGTGCGAGTCAAATGGCCCAATGACCTGTATCTGCAGGATAGAAAGCTGGCAGGCATCCTGG
TGGAGCTGGCCGGAATAACAGGCGATGCTGCACAGATCGTCATTGGCGCCGGGATTAACGTGGCTATGAG
GCGCGTGGAGGAAAGCGTGGTCAATCAGGGCTGGATCACACTGCAGGAAGCAGGGATTAACCTGGACAGG
AATACTCTGGCCGCTATGCTGATCCGAGAGCTGCGGGCAGCCCTGGAACTGTTCGAGCAGGAAGGCCTGG
CTCCATATCTGTCACGGTGGGAGAAGCTGGATAACTTCATCAATAGACCCGTGAAGCTGATCATTGGGGA
CAAAGAGATTTTCGGGATTAGCCGGGGGATTGATAAACAGGGAGCCCTGCTGCTGGAACAGGACGGAGTT
ATCAAACCCTGGATGGGCGGAGAAATCAGTCTGCGGTCTGCCGAAAAGGCTAGCGGCAAGCCCATCCCCA
ACCCCCTGCTGGGCCTGGACAGCACCACAAGTTTGTACAAAAAAGCAGGCTTAGCCACCATGGCAAGCGC
CGTGCGGGGATCCAGACCTTGGCCAAGACTGGGACTGCAGCTGCAGTTCGCCGCCCTGCTGCTGGGCACC
CTGTCCCCACAGGTGCACACACTGAGGCCCGAGAACCTGCTGCTGGTGTCTACCCTGGACGGAAGCCTGC
ACGCACTGTCCAAGCAGACCGGCGATCTGAAGTGGACACTGAGAGACGATCCAGTGATCGAGGGCCCCAT
GTACGTGACAGAGATGGCCTTTCTGTCCGACCCTGCCGATGGCTCTCTGTATATCCTGGGCACCCAGAAG
CAGCAGGGCCTGATGAAGCTGCCCTTCACAATCCCTGAGCTGGTGCACGCCAGCCCTTGCAGAAGCTCCG
ACGGCGTGTTTTACACCGGCAGGAAGCAGGACGCCTGGTTCGTGGTGGATCCAGAGTCTGGCGAGACCCA
GATGACACTGACCACAGAGGGACCAAGCACCCCTAGGCTGTACATCGGCAGAACACAGTATACCGTGACA
ATGCACGACCCAAGGGCCCCCGCCCTGAGGTGGAATACCACATACCGGAGATATAGCGCCCCACCTATGG
ATGGATCCCCTGGCAAGTACATGTCCCACCTGGCCTCTTGTGGCATGGGACTGCTGCTGACCGTGGACCC
AGGATCCGGAACCGTGCTGTGGACACAGGATCTGGGCGTGCCCGTGATGGGCGTGTATACATGGCACCAG
GACGGACTGAGACAGCTGCCACACCTGACCCTGGCAAGGGATACACTGCACTTCCTGGCCCTGAGATGGG
GACACATCAGACTGCCAGCATCCGGACCAAGAGACACCGCCACACTGTTTTCTACCCTGGATACACAGCT
GCTGATGACCCTGTACGTGGGCAAGGACGAGACAGGCTTCTACGTGAGCAAGGCCCTGGTGCACACCGGA
GTGGCCCTGGTGCCAAGGGGCCTGACACTGGCACCTGCAGACGGACCAACCACAGATGAGGTGACCCTGC
AGGTGTCTGGAGAGAGGGAGGGATCTCCTAGCACAGCCGTGCGGTACCCATCCGGATCTGTGGCCCTGCC
AAGCCAGTGGCTGCTGATCGGACACCACGAGCTGCCACCCGTGCTGCACACCACAATGCTGAGAGTGCAC
CCCACCCTGGGAAGCGGAACCGCAGAGACAAGGCCTCCAGAGAACACACAGGCCCCTGCCTTCTTTCTGG
AGCTGCTGAGCCTGTCCCGCGAGAAGCTGTGGGATAGCGAGCTGCACCCTGAGGAGAAGACCCCAGACTC
CTATCTGGGACTGGGACCTCAGGATCTGCTGGCAGCAAGCCTGACAGCCGTGCTGCTGGGCGGCTGGATC
CTGTTTGTGATGCGGCAGCAGCAGCCACAGGTGGTGGAGAAGCAGCAGGAGACCCCTCTGGCACCAGCAG
ACTTCGCCCACATCTCCCAGGATGCACAGTCTCTGCACAGCGGAGCATCCAGGCGCTCTCAGAAGCGCCT
GCAGTCTCCAAGCAAGCAGGCACAGCCACTGGACGATCCTGAGGCAGAGCAGCTGACCGTGGTGGGCAAG
ATCTCCTTTAACCCCAAGGACGTGCTGGGAAGGGGAGCAGGAGGCACATTCGTGTTTAGGGGACAGTTTG
AGGGAAGGGCAGTGGCAGTGAAGAGGCTGCTGAGGGAGTGCTTCGGACTGGTGCGGAGAGAGGTGCAGCT
GCTGCAGGAGTCCGATCGGCACCCCAACGTGCTGAGATACTTTTGCACCGAGAGGGGCCCTCAGTTCCAC
TATATCGCCCTGGAGCTGTGCAGGGCATCTCTGCAGGAGTACGTGGAGAATCCAGACCTGGATAGGGGAG
GACTGGAGCCAGAGGTGGTGCTGCAGCAGCTGATGTCTGGCCTGGCCCACCTGCACAGCCTGCACATCGT
GCACAGGGACCTGAAGCCTGGCAATATCCTGATCACCGGACCAGACTCTCAGGGACTGGGAAGGGTGGTG
CTGAGCGATTTTGGACTGTGCAAGAAGCTGCCAGCAGGCCGGTGTTCCTTCTCTCTGCACAGCGGAATCC
CAGGAACCGAGGGATGGATGGCACCTGAGCTGCTGCAGCTGCTGCCACCTGACAGCCCTACATCCGCCGT
GGATATCTTTAGCGCCGGCTGCGTGTTCTACTATGTGCTGTCTGGCGGCAGCCACCCTTTCGGCGATTCC
CTGTATAGACAGGCCAACATCCTGACCGGCGCCCCATGTCTGGCACACCTGGAGGAGGAGGTGCACGACA
AGGTGGTGGCCAGAGATCTGGTGGGAGCAATGCTGAGCCCACTGCCTCAGCCAAGGCCATCCGCCCCACA
GGTGCTGGCACACCCTTTCTTTTGGTCTAGGGCCAAGCAGCTGCAGTTCTTTCAGGACGTGTCCGATTGG
CTGGAGAAGGAGTCTGAGCAGGAGCCACTGGTGCGCGCCCTGGAGGCAGGAGGCTGTGCCGTGGTGCGGG
ACAATTGGCACGAGCACATCAGCATGCCTCTGCAGACCGATTTGCGGAAGTTTAGATTTTACAAGGGCAC
AAGCGTGCGCGACCTGCTGAGGGCCGTGCGCAACAAGAAGCACCACTATCGCGAGCTGCCTGTGGAGGTG
CGGCAGGCCCTGGGACAGGTGCCAGATGGCTTCGTGCAGTACTTTACCAATCGGTTCCCAAGACTGCTGC
TGCACACACACAGGGCAATGCGCTCCTGCGCAAGCGAGTCCCTGTTCCTGCCCTACTATCCACCCGACTC
TGAGGCCAGGCGCCCTTGTCCAGGCGCCACCGGCCGGTAAAACCCAGCTTTCTTGTACAAAGTGGTGATA
TCCAGCACAGTGGCGGCCGCTCGACAATCAACCTCTGGATTACAAAATTTGTGAAAGATTGACTGGTATT
CTTAACTATGTTGCTCCTTTTACGCTATGTGGATACGCTGCTTTAATGCCTTTGTATCATGCTATTGCTT
CCCGTATGGCTTTCATTTTCTCCTCCTTGTATAAATCCTGGTTGCTGTCTCTTTATGAGGAGTTGTGGCC
CGTTGTCAGGCAACGTGGCGTGGTGTGCACTGTGTTTGCTGACGCAACCCCCACTGGTTGGGGCATTGCC
ACCACCTGTCAGCTCCTTTCCGGGACTTTCGCTTTCCCCCTCCCTATTGCCACGGCGGAACTCATCGCCG
CCTGCCTTGCCCGCTGCTGGACAGGGGCTCGGCTGTTGGGCACTGACAATTCCGTGGTGTTGTCGGGGAA
GCTGACGTCCTTTCCATGGCTGCTCGCCTGTGTTGCCACCTGGATTCTGCGCGGGACGTCCTTCTGCTAC
GTCCCTTCGGCCCTCAATCCAGCGGACCTTCCTTCCCGCGGCCTGCTGCCGGCTCTGCGGCCTCTTCCGC
GTCTTCGCCTTCGCCCTCAGACGAGTCGGATCTCCCTTTGGGCCGCCTCCCCGCCTGGAATTCTACCGGG
TAGGGGAGGCGCTTTTCCCAAGGCAGTCTGGAGCATGCGCTTTAGCAGCCCCGCTGGGCACTTGGCGCTA
CACAAGTGGCCTCTGGCCTCGCACACATTCCACATCCACCGGTAGGCGCCAACCGGCTCCGTTCTTTGGT
GGCCCCTTCGCGCCACCTTCTACTCCTCCCCTAGTCAGGAAGTTCCCCCCCGCCCCGCAGCTCGCGTCGT
GCAGGACGTGACAAATGGAAGTAGCACGTCTCACTAGTCTCGTGCAGATGGACAGCACCGCTGAGCAATG
GAAGCGGGTAGGCCTTTGGGGCAGCGGCCAATAGCAGCTTTGCTCCTTCGCTTTCTGGGCTCAGAGGCTG
GGAAGGGGTGGGTCCGGGGGCGGGCTCAGGGGCGGGCTCAGGGGCGGGGCGGGCGCCCGAAGGTCCTCCG
GAGGCCCGGCATTCTGCACGCTTCAAAAGCGCACGTCTGCCGCGCTGTTCTCCTCTTCCTCATCTCCGGG
CCTTTCGACCTGCAGCCCAAGCTTACCATGACCGAGTACAAGCCCACGGTGCGCCTCGCCACCCGCGACG
ACGTCCCCAGGGCCGTACGCACCCTCGCCGCCGCGTTCGCCGACTACCCCGCCACGCGCCACACCGTCGA
TCCGGACCGCCACATCGAGCGGGTCACCGAGCTGCAAGAACTCTTCCTCACGCGCGTCGGGCTCGACATC
GGCAAGGTGTGGGTCGCGGACGACGGCGCCGCGGTGGCGGTCTGGACCACGCCGGAGAGCGTCGAAGCGG
GGGCGGTGTTCGCCGAGATCGGCCCGCGCATGGCCGAGTTGAGCGGTTCCCGGCTGGCCGCGCAGCAACA
GATGGAAGGCCTCCTGGCGCCGCACCGGCCCAAGGAGCCCGCGTGGTTCCTGGCCACCGTCGGCGTCTCG
CCCGACCACCAGGGCAAGGGTCTGGGCAGCGCCGTCGTGCTCCCCGGAGTGGAGGCGGCCGAGCGCGCCG
GGGTGCCCGCCTTCCTGGAGACCTCCGCGCCCCGCAACCTCCCCTTCTACGAGCGGCTCGGCTTCACCGT
CACCGCCGACGTCGAGGTGCCCGAAGGACCGCGCACCTGGTGCATGACCCGCAAGCCCGGTGCCTGACGC
CCGCCCCACGACCCGCAGCGCCCGACCGAAAGGAGCGCACGACCCCATGCATCTCGAGGGCCCGGTACCT
TTAAGACCAATGACTTACAAGGCAGCTGTAGATCTTAGCCACTTTTTAAAAGAAAAGGGGGGACTGGAAG
GGCTAGCTCACTCCCAACGAAGACAAGATCTGCTTTTTGCTTGTACTGGGTCTCTCTGGTTAGACCAGAT
CTGAGCCTGGGAGCTCTCTGGCTAACTAGGGAACCCACTGCTTAAGCCTCAATAAAGCTTGCCTTGAGTG
CTTCAAGTAGTGTGTGCCCGTCTGTTGTGTGACTCTGGTAACTAGAGATCCCTCAGACCCTTTTAGTCAG
TGTGGAAAATCTCTAGCAGTAGTAGTTCATGTCATCTTATTATTCAGTATTTATAACTTGCAAAGAAATG
AATATCAGAGAGTGAGAGGAACTTGTTTATTGCAGCTTATAATGGTTACAAATAAAGCAATAGCATCACA
AATTTCACAAATAAAGCATTTTTTTCACTGCATTCTAGTTGTGGTTTGTCCAAACTCATCAATGTATCTT
ATCATGTCTGGCTCTAGCTATCCCGCCCCTAACTCCGCCCATCCCGCCCCTAACTCCGCCCAGTTCCGCC
CATTCTCCGCCCCATGGCTGACTAATTTTTTTTATTTATGCAGAGGCCGAGGCCGCCTCGGCCTCTGAGC
TATTCCAGAAGTAGTGAGGAGGCTTTTTTGGAGGCCTAGGGACGTACCCAATTCGCCCTATAGTGAGTCG
TATTACGCGCGCTCACTGGCCGTCGTTTTACAACGTCGTGACTGGGAAAACCCTGGCGTTACCCAACTTA
ATCGCCTTGCAGCACATCCCCCTTTCGCCAGCTGGCGTAATAGCGAAGAGGCCCGCACCGATCGCCCTTC
CCAACAGTTGCGCAGCCTGAATGGCGAATGGG
[124 nt withheld, positions 11793-11916]
C
[91 nt withheld, positions 11918-12008]
A
[49 nt withheld, positions 12010-12058]
CCTTTGACGTTGGAGTCCACGTTCTTT
[37 nt withheld, positions 12086-12122]
ACCCTATCTCGGTCTATTCTTTTGATTTATAAGGGATTTTGCCGATTTCGGCCTATTGGTTAAAAAATGA
GCTGATTTAACAAAAATTTAACGCGAATTTTAACAAAATATTAACGCTTACAATTT
