Features (pLannotate 1.2.2; 32 found; start..end, strand, type, name):
     26..130     +  promoter       AmpR promoter: bla
    131..991     +  CDS            AmpR: β-lactamase; bla; confers resistance to ampicillin, carbenicillin, and related antibiotics
   1162..1750    +  rep_origin     ori: high-copy-number ColE1/pMB1/pBR322/pUC origin of replication
   1933..2025    +  CDS            lacI (fragment): lac repressor; lacI; The lac repressor binds to the lac operator to inhibit transcription in E. coli. This inhibition can be relieved by adding lactose or isopropyl-β-D-thiogalactopyranoside (IPTG).
   2038..2059    +  protein_bind   CAP binding site: CAP binding activates transcription in the presence of cAMP. E. coli catabolite activator protein
   2074..2104    +  promoter       lac promoter: promoter for the E. coli lac operon
   2108..2130    +  protein_bind   lac operator (fragment): The lac repressor binds to the lac operator to inhibit transcription in E. coli. This inhibition can be relieved by adding lactose or isopropyl-β-D-thiogalactopyranoside (IPTG). lac repressor encoded by lacI
   2173..2191    +  promoter       T3 promoter: promoter for bacteriophage T3 RNA polymerase
   2219..2445    +  promoter       RSV promoter: Rous sarcoma virus enhancer/promoter
   2446..2626    +  LTR            5' LTR (truncated): truncated 5' long terminal repeat (LTR) from HIV-1
   2673..2798    +  misc_feature   HIV-1 Ψ: packaging signal of human immunodeficiency virus type 1
   2782..3145    +  CDS            HIV-1 gag (fragment): gag protein from human immunodeficiency virus 1; gag
   3291..3524    +  misc_feature   RRE: The Rev response element (RRE) of HIV-1 allows for Rev-dependent mRNA export from the nucleus to the cytoplasm.
   3901..4001    +  CDS            Rev (fragment): human immunodeficiency virus 1 (HIV-1) Rev protein; rev; enhances nuclear export of unspliced and incompletely spliced viral mRNAs
   4020..4136    +  misc_feature   cPPT/CTS: central polypurine tract and central termination sequence of HIV-1
   4170..4190    +  protein_bind   attB4: mutant version of attB; core recombination site for the Gateway® BP reaction BP Clonase™
   4190..5401    +  promoter       UbC promoter: human ubiquitin C promoter
   5405..5423    -  protein_bind   attB5 (fragment): mutant version of attB; core recombination site for the Gateway® BP reaction BP Clonase™
   5438..6208    +  CDS            miniTurbo: N-terminally truncated mutant of the E. coli biotin ligase BioID engineered for improved catalytic efficiency (Branon et al., 2018)
   6257..6281    +  protein_bind   attB1: mutant version of attB; recombination site for the Gateway® BP reaction BP Clonase™
   6290..9067    +  CDS            ERN2: ERN2_HUMAN - Also known as IRE2 From Homo sapiens (Human).
   9072..9096    -  protein_bind   attB2: mutant version of attB; recombination site for the Gateway® BP reaction BP Clonase™
   9126..9714    +  misc_feature   WPRE: woodchuck hepatitis virus posttranscriptional regulatory element
   9728..10227   +  promoter       PGK promoter: mouse phosphoglycerate kinase 1 promoter
  10248..10847   +  CDS            PuroR: puromycin N-acetyltransferase; pac from Streptomyces alboniger; confers resistance to puromycin
  10915..11052   +  CDS            nef (fragment): NEF_HV1LA - Experimental evidence at protein level: Swiss-Prot protein existence level 1. Extracellular Nef protein targets CD4(+) T-lymphocytes for apoptosis by interacting with CXCR4 surface receptors. From Human immunodeficiency virus type 1 group M subtype B (isolate Lai) (HIV-1).
  11038..11218   +  LTR            5' LTR (truncated): truncated 5' long terminal repeat (LTR) from HIV-1
  11290..11411   +  polyA_signal   SV40 poly(A) signal: SV40 polyadenylation signal
  11451..11586   +  rep_origin     SV40 ori: SV40 origin of replication
  11607..11625   -  promoter       T7 promoter: promoter for bacteriophage T7 RNA polymerase
  11633..11788   +  CDS            lacZα (fragment): LacZα fragment of β-galactosidase; lacZ fragment
  11793..12221   +  rep_origin     f1 ori (sequence partly withheld): f1 bacteriophage origin of replication; arrow indicates direction of (+) strand synthesis
>Addgene plasmid #189905 | p663-UBC-miniTurbo-V5-ERN2_IDG-K | addgene full sequence | sequence record 374320 | Addgene NGS Result
AGGTGGCACTTTTCGGGGAAATGTGCGCGGAACCCCTATTTGTTTATTTTTCTAAATACATTCAAATATG
TATCCGCTCATGAGACAATAACCCTGATAAATGCTTCAATAATATTGAAAAAGGAAGAGTATGAGTATTC
AACATTTCCGTGTCGCCCTTATTCCCTTTTTTGCGGCATTTTGCCTTCCTGTTTTTGCTCACCCAGAAAC
GCTGGTGAAAGTAAAAGATGCTGAAGATCAGTTGGGTGCACGAGTGGGTTACATCGAACTGGATCTCAAC
AGCGGTAAGATCCTTGAGAGTTTTCGCCCCGAAGAACGTTTTCCAATGATGAGCACTTTTAAAGTTCTGC
TATGTGGCGCGGTATTATCCCGTATTGACGCCGGGCAAGAGCAACTCGGTCGCCGCATACACTATTCTCA
GAATGACTTGGTTGAGTACTCACCAGTCACAGAAAAGCATCTTACGGATGGCATGACAGTAAGAGAATTA
TGCAGTGCTGCCATAACCATGAGTGATAACACTGCGGCCAACTTACTTCTGACAACGATCGGAGGACCGA
AGGAGCTAACCGCTTTTTTGCACAACATGGGGGATCATGTAACTCGCCTTGATCGTTGGGAACCGGAGCT
GAATGAAGCCATACCAAACGACGAGCGTGACACCACGATGCCTGTAGCAATGGCAACAACGTTGCGCAAA
CTATTAACTGGCGAACTACTTACTCTAGCTTCCCGGCAACAATTAATAGACTGGATGGAGGCGGATAAAG
TTGCAGGACCACTTCTGCGCTCGGCCCTTCCGGCTGGCTGGTTTATTGCTGATAAATCTGGAGCCGGTGA
GCGTGGGTCTCGCGGTATCATTGCAGCACTGGGGCCAGATGGTAAGCCCTCCCGTATCGTAGTTATCTAC
ACGACGGGGAGTCAGGCAACTATGGATGAACGAAATAGACAGATCGCTGAGATAGGTGCCTCACTGATTA
AGCATTGGTAACTGTCAGACCAAGTTTACTCATATATACTTTAGATTGATTTAAAACTTCATTTTTAATT
TAAAAGGATCTAGGTGAAGATCCTTTTTGATAATCTCATGACCAAAATCCCTTAACGTGAGTTTTCGTTC
CACTGAGCGTCAGACCCCGTAGAAAAGATCAAAGGATCTTCTTGAGATCCTTTTTTTCTGCGCGTAATCT
GCTGCTTGCAAACAAAAAAACCACCGCTACCAGCGGTGGTTTGTTTGCCGGATCAAGAGCTACCAACTCT
TTTTCCGAAGGTAACTGGCTTCAGCAGAGCGCAGATACCAAATACTGTTCTTCTAGTGTAGCCGTAGTTA
GGCCACCACTTCAAGAACTCTGTAGCACCGCCTACATACCTCGCTCTGCTAATCCTGTTACCAGTGGCTG
CTGCCAGTGGCGATAAGTCGTGTCTTACCGGGTTGGACTCAAGACGATAGTTACCGGATAAGGCGCAGCG
GTCGGGCTGAACGGGGGGTTCGTGCACACAGCCCAGCTTGGAGCGAACGACCTACACCGAACTGAGATAC
CTACAGCGTGAGCTATGAGAAAGCGCCACGCTTCCCGAAGGGAGAAAGGCGGACAGGTATCCGGTAAGCG
GCAGGGTCGGAACAGGAGAGCGCACGAGGGAGCTTCCAGGGGGAAACGCCTGGTATCTTTATAGTCCTGT
CGGGTTTCGCCACCTCTGACTTGAGCGTCGATTTTTGTGATGCTCGTCAGGGGGGCGGAGCCTATGGAAA
AACGCCAGCAACGCGGCCTTTTTACGGTTCCTGGCCTTTTGCTGGCCTTTTGCTCACATGTTCTTTCCTG
CGTTATCCCCTGATTCTGTGGATAACCGTATTACCGCCTTTGAGTGAGCTGATACCGCTCGCCGCAGCCG
AACGACCGAGCGCAGCGAGTCAGTGAGCGAGGAAGCGGAAGAGCGCCCAATACGCAAACCGCCTCTCCCC
GCGCGTTGGCCGATTCATTAATGCAGCTGGCACGACAGGTTTCCCGACTGGAAAGCGGGCAGTGAGCGCA
ACGCAATTAATGTGAGTTAGCTCACTCATTAGGCACCCCAGGCTTTACACTTTATGCTTCCGGCTCGTAT
GTTGTGTGGAATTGTGAGCGGATAACAATTTCACACAGGAAACAGCTATGACCATGATTACGCCAAGCGC
GCAATTAACCCTCACTAAAGGGAACAAAAGCTGGAGCTGCAAGCTTAATGTAGTCTTATGCAATACTCTT
GTAGTCTTGCAACATGGTAACGATGAGTTAGCAACATGCCTTACAAGGAGAGAAAAAGCACCGTGCATGC
CGATTGGTGGAAGTAAGGTGGTACGATCGTGCCTTATTAGGAAGGCAACAGACGGGTCTGACATGGATTG
GACGAACCACTGAATTGCCGCATTGCAGAGATATTGTATTTAAGTGCCTAGCTCGATACATAAACGGGTC
TCTCTGGTTAGACCAGATCTGAGCCTGGGAGCTCTCTGGCTAACTAGGGAACCCACTGCTTAAGCCTCAA
TAAAGCTTGCCTTGAGTGCTTCAAGTAGTGTGTGCCCGTCTGTTGTGTGACTCTGGTAACTAGAGATCCC
TCAGACCCTTTTAGTCAGTGTGGAAAATCTCTAGCAGTGGCGCCCGAACAGGGACTTGAAAGCGAAAGGG
AAACCAGAGGAGCTCTCTCGACGCAGGACTCGGCTTGCTGAAGCGCGCACGGCAAGAGGCGAGGGGCGGC
GACTGGTGAGTACGCCAAAAATTTTGACTAGCGGAGGCTAGAAGGAGAGAGATGGGTGCGAGAGCGTCAG
TATTAAGCGGGGGAGAATTAGATCGCGATGGGAAAAAATTCGGTTAAGGCCAGGGGGAAAGAAAAAATAT
AAATTAAAACATATAGTATGGGCAAGCAGGGAGCTAGAACGATTCGCAGTTAATCCTGGCCTGTTAGAAA
CATCAGAAGGCTGTAGACAAATACTGGGACAGCTACAACCATCCCTTCAGACAGGATCAGAAGAACTTAG
ATCATTATATAATACAGTAGCAACCCTCTATTGTGTGCATCAAAGGATAGAGATAAAAGACACCAAGGAA
GCTTTAGACAAGATAGAGGAAGAGCAAAACAAAAGTAAGACCACCGCACAGCAAGCGGCCGCTGATCTTC
AGACCTGGAGGAGGAGATATGAGGGACAATTGGAGAAGTGAATTATATAAATATAAAGTAGTAAAAATTG
AACCATTAGGAGTAGCACCCACCAAGGCAAAGAGAAGAGTGGTGCAGAGAGAAAAAAGAGCAGTGGGAAT
AGGAGCTTTGTTCCTTGGGTTCTTGGGAGCAGCAGGAAGCACTATGGGCGCAGCGTCAATGACGCTGACG
GTACAGGCCAGACAATTATTGTCTGGTATAGTGCAGCAGCAGAACAATTTGCTGAGGGCTATTGAGGCGC
AACAGCATCTGTTGCAACTCACAGTCTGGGGCATCAAGCAGCTCCAGGCAAGAATCCTGGCTGTGGAAAG
ATACCTAAAGGATCAACAGCTCCTGGGGATTTGGGGTTGCTCTGGAAAACTCATTTGCACCACTGCTGTG
CCTTGGAATGCTAGTTGGAGTAATAAATCTCTGGAACAGATTTGGAATCACACGACCTGGATGGAGTGGG
ACAGAGAAATTAACAATTACACAAGCTTAATACACTCCTTAATTGAAGAATCGCAAAACCAGCAAGAAAA
GAATGAACAAGAATTATTGGAATTAGATAAATGGGCAAGTTTGTGGAATTGGTTTAACATAACAAATTGG
CTGTGGTATATAAAATTATTCATAATGATAGTAGGAGGCTTGGTAGGTTTAAGAATAGTTTTTGCTGTAC
TTTCTATAGTGAATAGAGTTAGGCAGGGATATTCACCATTATCGTTTCAGACCCACCTCCCAACCCCGAG
GGGACCCGACAGGCCCGAAGGAATAGAAGAAGAAGGTGGAGAGAGAGACAGAGACAGATCCATTCGATTA
GTGAACGGATCTCGACGGTATCGGTTAACTTTTAAAAGAAAAGGGGGGATTGGGGGGTACAGTGCAGGGG
AAAGAATAGTAGACATAATAGCAACAGACATACAAACTAAAGAATTACAAAAACAAATTACAAAATTCAA
AATTTTATCGTCCAGTGTGGTGGAATTCTGCAGATATCACAACTTTGTATAGAAAAGTTGGCCTCCGCGC
CGGGTTTTGGCGCCTCCCGCGGGCGCCCCCCTCCTCACGGCGAGCGCTGCCACGTCAGACGAAGGGCGCA
GCGAGCGTCCTGATCCTTCCGCCCGGACGCTCAGGACAGCGGCCCGCTGCTCATAAGACTCGGCCTTAGA
ACCCCAGTATCAGCAGAAGGACATTTTAGGACGGGACTTGGGTGACTCTAGGGCACTGGTTTTCTTTCCA
GAGAGCGGAACAGGCGAGGAAAAGTAGTCCCTTCTCGGCGATTCTGCGGAGGGATCTCCGTGGGGCGGTG
AACGCCGATGATTATATAAGGACGCGCCGGGTGTGGCACAGCTAGTTCCGTCGCAGCCGGGATTTGGGTC
GCGGTTCTTGTTTGTGGATCGCTGTGATCGTCACTTGGTGAGTAGCGGGCTGCTGGGCTGGCCGGGGCTT
TCGTGGCCGCCGGGCCGCTCGGTGGGACGGAAGCGTGTGGAGAGACCGCCAAGGGCTGTAGTCTGGGTCC
GCGAGCAAGGTTGCCCTGAACTGGGGGTTGGGGGGAGCGCAGCAAAATGGCGGCTGTTCCCGAGTCTTGA
ATGGAAGACGCTTGTGAGGCGGGCTGTGAGGTCGTTGAAACAAGGTGGGGGGCATGGTGGGCGGCAAGAA
CCCAAGGTCTTGAGGCCTTCGCTAATGCGGGAAAGCTCTTATTCGGGTGAGATGGGCTGGGGCACCATCT
GGGGACCCTGACGTGAAGTTTGTCACTGACTGGAGAACTCGGTTTGTCGTCTGTTGCGGGGGCGGCAGTT
ATGGCGGTGCCGTTGGGCAGTGCACCCGTACCTTTGGGAGCGCGCGCCCTCGTCGTGTCGTGACGTCACC
CGTTCTGTTGGCTTATAATGCAGGGTGGGGCCACCTGCCGGTAGGTGTGCGGTAGGCTTTTCTCCGTCGC
AGGACGCAGGGTTCGGGCCTAGGGTAGGCTCTCCTGAATCGACAGGCGCCGGACCTCTGGTGAGGGGAGG
GATAAGTGAGGCGTCAGTTTCTTTGGTCGGTTTTATGTACCTATCTTCTTAAGTAGCTGAAGCTCCGGTT
TTGAACTATGCGCTCGGGGTTGGCGAGTGTGTTTTGTGAAGTTTTTTAGGCACCTTTTGAAATGTAATCA
TTTGGGTCAATATGTAATTTTCAGTGTTAGACTAGTAAATTGTCCGCTAAATTCTGGCCGTTTTTGGCTT
TTTTGTTAGACGGCCAACTTTTGTATACAAAGTGGGCCACCATGGGAATCCCGCTGCTGAACGCTAAACA
GATTCTGGGACAGCTGGACGGCGGGAGCGTGGCAGTCCTGCCTGTGGTCGACTCCACCAATCAGTACCTG
CTGGATCGAATCGGCGAGCTGAAGAGTGGGGATGCTTGCATTGCAGAATATCAGCAGGCAGGGAGAGGAA
GCAGAGGGAGGAAATGGTTCTCTCCTTTTGGAGCTAACCTGTACCTGAGTATGTTTTGGCGCCTGAAGCG
GGGACCAGCAGCAATCGGCCTGGGCCCGGTCATCGGAATTGTCATGGCAGAAGCGCTGCGAAAGCTGGGA
GCAGACAAGGTGCGAGTCAAATGGCCCAATGACCTGTATCTGCAGGATAGAAAGCTGGCAGGCATCCTGG
TGGAGCTGGCCGGAATAACAGGCGATGCTGCACAGATCGTCATTGGCGCCGGGATTAACGTGGCTATGAG
GCGCGTGGAGGAAAGCGTGGTCAATCAGGGCTGGATCACACTGCAGGAAGCAGGGATTAACCTGGACAGG
AATACTCTGGCCGCTATGCTGATCCGAGAGCTGCGGGCAGCCCTGGAACTGTTCGAGCAGGAAGGCCTGG
CTCCATATCTGTCACGGTGGGAGAAGCTGGATAACTTCATCAATAGACCCGTGAAGCTGATCATTGGGGA
CAAAGAGATTTTCGGGATTAGCCGGGGGATTGATAAACAGGGAGCCCTGCTGCTGGAACAGGACGGAGTT
ATCAAACCCTGGATGGGCGGAGAAATCAGTCTGCGGTCTGCCGAAAAGGCTAGCGGCAAGCCCATCCCCA
ACCCCCTGCTGGGCCTGGACAGCACCACAAGTTTGTACAAAAAAGCAGGCTTAGCCACCATGGCAAGCGC
CGTGCGGGGATCCAGACCTTGGCCAAGACTGGGACTGCAGCTGCAGTTCGCCGCCCTGCTGCTGGGCACC
CTGTCCCCACAGGTGCACACACTGAGGCCCGAGAACCTGCTGCTGGTGTCTACCCTGGACGGAAGCCTGC
ACGCACTGTCCAAGCAGACCGGCGATCTGAAGTGGACACTGAGAGACGATCCAGTGATCGAGGGCCCCAT
GTACGTGACAGAGATGGCCTTTCTGTCCGACCCTGCCGATGGCTCTCTGTATATCCTGGGCACCCAGAAG
CAGCAGGGCCTGATGAAGCTGCCCTTCACAATCCCTGAGCTGGTGCACGCCAGCCCTTGCAGAAGCTCCG
ACGGCGTGTTTTACACCGGCAGGAAGCAGGACGCCTGGTTCGTGGTGGATCCAGAGTCTGGCGAGACCCA
GATGACACTGACCACAGAGGGACCAAGCACCCCTAGGCTGTACATCGGCAGAACACAGTATACCGTGACA
ATGCACGACCCAAGGGCCCCCGCCCTGAGGTGGAATACCACATACCGGAGATATAGCGCCCCACCTATGG
ATGGATCCCCTGGCAAGTACATGTCCCACCTGGCCTCTTGTGGCATGGGACTGCTGCTGACCGTGGACCC
AGGATCCGGAACCGTGCTGTGGACACAGGATCTGGGCGTGCCCGTGATGGGCGTGTATACATGGCACCAG
GACGGACTGAGACAGCTGCCACACCTGACCCTGGCAAGGGATACACTGCACTTCCTGGCCCTGAGATGGG
GACACATCAGACTGCCAGCATCCGGACCAAGAGACACCGCCACACTGTTTTCTACCCTGGATACACAGCT
GCTGATGACCCTGTACGTGGGCAAGGACGAGACAGGCTTCTACGTGAGCAAGGCCCTGGTGCACACCGGA
GTGGCCCTGGTGCCAAGGGGCCTGACACTGGCACCTGCAGACGGACCAACCACAGATGAGGTGACCCTGC
AGGTGTCTGGAGAGAGGGAGGGATCTCCTAGCACAGCCGTGCGGTACCCATCCGGATCTGTGGCCCTGCC
AAGCCAGTGGCTGCTGATCGGACACCACGAGCTGCCACCCGTGCTGCACACCACAATGCTGAGAGTGCAC
CCCACCCTGGGAAGCGGAACCGCAGAGACAAGGCCTCCAGAGAACACACAGGCCCCTGCCTTCTTTCTGG
AGCTGCTGAGCCTGTCCCGCGAGAAGCTGTGGGATAGCGAGCTGCACCCTGAGGAGAAGACCCCAGACTC
CTATCTGGGACTGGGACCTCAGGATCTGCTGGCAGCAAGCCTGACAGCCGTGCTGCTGGGCGGCTGGATC
CTGTTTGTGATGCGGCAGCAGCAGCCACAGGTGGTGGAGAAGCAGCAGGAGACCCCTCTGGCACCAGCAG
ACTTCGCCCACATCTCCCAGGATGCACAGTCTCTGCACAGCGGAGCATCCAGGCGCTCTCAGAAGCGCCT
GCAGTCTCCAAGCAAGCAGGCACAGCCACTGGACGATCCTGAGGCAGAGCAGCTGACCGTGGTGGGCAAG
ATCTCCTTTAACCCCAAGGACGTGCTGGGAAGGGGAGCAGGAGGCACATTCGTGTTTAGGGGACAGTTTG
AGGGAAGGGCAGTGGCAGTGAAGAGGCTGCTGAGGGAGTGCTTCGGACTGGTGCGGAGAGAGGTGCAGCT
GCTGCAGGAGTCCGATCGGCACCCCAACGTGCTGAGATACTTTTGCACCGAGAGGGGCCCTCAGTTCCAC
TATATCGCCCTGGAGCTGTGCAGGGCATCTCTGCAGGAGTACGTGGAGAATCCAGACCTGGATAGGGGAG
GACTGGAGCCAGAGGTGGTGCTGCAGCAGCTGATGTCTGGCCTGGCCCACCTGCACAGCCTGCACATCGT
GCACAGGGACCTGAAGCCTGGCAATATCCTGATCACCGGACCAGACTCTCAGGGACTGGGAAGGGTGGTG
CTGAGCGATTTTGGACTGTGCAAGAAGCTGCCAGCAGGCCGGTGTTCCTTCTCTCTGCACAGCGGAATCC
CAGGAACCGAGGGATGGATGGCACCTGAGCTGCTGCAGCTGCTGCCACCTGACAGCCCTACATCCGCCGT
GGATATCTTTAGCGCCGGCTGCGTGTTCTACTATGTGCTGTCTGGCGGCAGCCACCCTTTCGGCGATTCC
CTGTATAGACAGGCCAACATCCTGACCGGCGCCCCATGTCTGGCACACCTGGAGGAGGAGGTGCACGACA
AGGTGGTGGCCAGAGATCTGGTGGGAGCAATGCTGAGCCCACTGCCTCAGCCAAGGCCATCCGCCCCACA
GGTGCTGGCACACCCTTTCTTTTGGTCTAGGGCCAAGCAGCTGCAGTTCTTTCAGGACGTGTCCGATTGG
CTGGAGAAGGAGTCTGAGCAGGAGCCACTGGTGCGCGCCCTGGAGGCAGGAGGCTGTGCCGTGGTGCGGG
ACAATTGGCACGAGCACATCAGCATGCCTCTGCAGACCGATCTGCGGAAGTTTAGATCTTACAAGGGCAC
AAGCGTGCGCGACCTGCTGAGGGCCGTGCGCAACAAGAAGCACCACTATCGCGAGCTGCCTGTGGAGGTG
CGGCAGGCCCTGGGACAGGTGCCAGATGGCTTCGTGCAGTACTTTACCAATCGGTTCCCAAGACTGCTGC
TGCACACACACAGGGCAATGCGCTCCTGCGCAAGCGAGTCCCTGTTCCTGCCCTACTATCCACCCGACTC
TGAGGCCAGGCGCCCTTGTCCAGGCGCCACCGGCCGGTAAAACCCAGCTTTCTTGTACAAAGTGGTGATA
TCCAGCACAGTGGCGGCCGCTCGACAATCAACCTCTGGATTACAAAATTTGTGAAAGATTGACTGGTATT
CTTAACTATGTTGCTCCTTTTACGCTATGTGGATACGCTGCTTTAATGCCTTTGTATCATGCTATTGCTT
CCCGTATGGCTTTCATTTTCTCCTCCTTGTATAAATCCTGGTTGCTGTCTCTTTATGAGGAGTTGTGGCC
CGTTGTCAGGCAACGTGGCGTGGTGTGCACTGTGTTTGCTGACGCAACCCCCACTGGTTGGGGCATTGCC
ACCACCTGTCAGCTCCTTTCCGGGACTTTCGCTTTCCCCCTCCCTATTGCCACGGCGGAACTCATCGCCG
CCTGCCTTGCCCGCTGCTGGACAGGGGCTCGGCTGTTGGGCACTGACAATTCCGTGGTGTTGTCGGGGAA
GCTGACGTCCTTTCCATGGCTGCTCGCCTGTGTTGCCACCTGGATTCTGCGCGGGACGTCCTTCTGCTAC
GTCCCTTCGGCCCTCAATCCAGCGGACCTTCCTTCCCGCGGCCTGCTGCCGGCTCTGCGGCCTCTTCCGC
GTCTTCGCCTTCGCCCTCAGACGAGTCGGATCTCCCTTTGGGCCGCCTCCCCGCCTGGAATTCTACCGGG
TAGGGGAGGCGCTTTTCCCAAGGCAGTCTGGAGCATGCGCTTTAGCAGCCCCGCTGGGCACTTGGCGCTA
CACAAGTGGCCTCTGGCCTCGCACACATTCCACATCCACCGGTAGGCGCCAACCGGCTCCGTTCTTTGGT
GGCCCCTTCGCGCCACCTTCTACTCCTCCCCTAGTCAGGAAGTTCCCCCCCGCCCCGCAGCTCGCGTCGT
GCAGGACGTGACAAATGGAAGTAGCACGTCTCACTAGTCTCGTGCAGATGGACAGCACCGCTGAGCAATG
GAAGCGGGTAGGCCTTTGGGGCAGCGGCCAATAGCAGCTTTGCTCCTTCGCTTTCTGGGCTCAGAGGCTG
GGAAGGGGTGGGTCCGGGGGCGGGCTCAGGGGCGGGCTCAGGGGCGGGGCGGGCGCCCGAAGGTCCTCCG
GAGGCCCGGCATTCTGCACGCTTCAAAAGCGCACGTCTGCCGCGCTGTTCTCCTCTTCCTCATCTCCGGG
CCTTTCGACCTGCAGCCCAAGCTTACCATGACCGAGTACAAGCCCACGGTGCGCCTCGCCACCCGCGACG
ACGTCCCCAGGGCCGTACGCACCCTCGCCGCCGCGTTCGCCGACTACCCCGCCACGCGCCACACCGTCGA
TCCGGACCGCCACATCGAGCGGGTCACCGAGCTGCAAGAACTCTTCCTCACGCGCGTCGGGCTCGACATC
GGCAAGGTGTGGGTCGCGGACGACGGCGCCGCGGTGGCGGTCTGGACCACGCCGGAGAGCGTCGAAGCGG
GGGCGGTGTTCGCCGAGATCGGCCCGCGCATGGCCGAGTTGAGCGGTTCCCGGCTGGCCGCGCAGCAACA
GATGGAAGGCCTCCTGGCGCCGCACCGGCCCAAGGAGCCCGCGTGGTTCCTGGCCACCGTCGGCGTCTCG
CCCGACCACCAGGGCAAGGGTCTGGGCAGCGCCGTCGTGCTCCCCGGAGTGGAGGCGGCCGAGCGCGCCG
GGGTGCCCGCCTTCCTGGAGACCTCCGCGCCCCGCAACCTCCCCTTCTACGAGCGGCTCGGCTTCACCGT
CACCGCCGACGTCGAGGTGCCCGAAGGACCGCGCACCTGGTGCATGACCCGCAAGCCCGGTGCCTGACGC
CCGCCCCACGACCCGCAGCGCCCGACCGAAAGGAGCGCACGACCCCATGCATCTCGAGGGCCCGGTACCT
TTAAGACCAATGACTTACAAGGCAGCTGTAGATCTTAGCCACTTTTTAAAAGAAAAGGGGGGACTGGAAG
GGCTAGCTCACTCCCAACGAAGACAAGATCTGCTTTTTGCTTGTACTGGGTCTCTCTGGTTAGACCAGAT
CTGAGCCTGGGAGCTCTCTGGCTAACTAGGGAACCCACTGCTTAAGCCTCAATAAAGCTTGCCTTGAGTG
CTTCAAGTAGTGTGTGCCCGTCTGTTGTGTGACTCTGGTAACTAGAGATCCCTCAGACCCTTTTAGTCAG
TGTGGAAAATCTCTAGCAGTAGTAGTTCATGTCATCTTATTATTCAGTATTTATAACTTGCAAAGAAATG
AATATCAGAGAGTGAGAGGAACTTGTTTATTGCAGCTTATAATGGTTACAAATAAAGCAATAGCATCACA
AATTTCACAAATAAAGCATTTTTTTCACTGCATTCTAGTTGTGGTTTGTCCAAACTCATCAATGTATCTT
ATCATGTCTGGCTCTAGCTATCCCGCCCCTAACTCCGCCCATCCCGCCCCTAACTCCGCCCAGTTCCGCC
CATTCTCCGCCCCATGGCTGACTAATTTTTTTTATTTATGCAGAGGCCGAGGCCGCCTCGGCCTCTGAGC
TATTCCAGAAGTAGTGAGGAGGCTTTTTTGGAGGCCTAGGGACGTACCCAATTCGCCCTATAGTGAGTCG
TATTACGCGCGCTCACTGGCCGTCGTTTTACAACGTCGTGACTGGGAAAACCCTGGCGTTACCCAACTTA
ATCGCCTTGCAGCACATCCCCCTTTCGCCAGCTGGCGTAATAGCGAAGAGGCCCGCACCGATCGCCCTTC
CCAACAGTTGCGCAGCCTGAATGGCGAATGGG
[124 nt withheld, positions 11793-11916]
C
[91 nt withheld, positions 11918-12008]
A
[49 nt withheld, positions 12010-12058]
CCTTTGACGTTGGAGTCCACGTTCTTT
[37 nt withheld, positions 12086-12122]
ACCCTATCTCGGTCTATTCTTTTGATTTATAAGGGATTTTGCCGATTTCGGCCTATTGGTTAAAAAATGA
GCTGATTTAACAAAAATTTAACGCGAATTTTAACAAAATATTAACGCTTACAATTT
